>Addgene plasmid #108127 | mCherry-FKBP-SAC1 | addgene full sequence | sequence record 207680 | Addgene NGS Result
AGTTATTAATAGTAATCAATTACGGGGTCATTAGTTCATAGCCCATATATGGAGTTCCGCGTTACATAAC
TTACGGTAAATGGCCCGCCTGGCTGACCGCCCAACGACCCCCGCCCATTGACGTCAATAATGACGTATGT
TCCCATAGTAACGCCAATAGGGACTTTCCATTGACGTCAATGGGTGGAGTATTTACGGTAAACTGCCCAC
TTGGCAGTACATCAAGTGTATCATATGCCAAGTACGCCCCCTATTGACGTCAATGACGGTAAATGGCCCG
CCTGGCATTATGCCCAGTACATGACCTTATGGGACTTTCCTACTTGGCAGTACATCTACGTATTAGTCAT
CGCTATTACCATGGTGATGCGGTTTTGGCAGTACATCAATGGGCGTGGATAGCGGTTTGACTCACGGGGA
TTTCCAAGTCTCCACCCCATTGACGTCAATGGGAGTTTGTTTTGGCACCAAAATCAACGGGACTTTCCAA
AATGTCGTAACAACTCCGCCCCATTGACGCAAATGGGCGGTAGGCGTGTACGGTGGGAGGTCTATATAAG
CAGAGCTGGTTTAGTGAACCGTCAGATCCGCTAGCGCTACCGGTCGCCACCATGGTGAGCAAGGGCGAGG
AGGATAACATGGCCATCATCAAGGAGTTCATGCGCTTCAAGGTGCACATGGAGGGCTCCGTGAACGGCCA
CGAGTTCGAGATCGAGGGCGAGGGCGAGGGCCGCCCCTACGAGGGCACCCAGACCGCCAAGCTGAAGGTG
ACCAAGGGTGGCCCCCTGCCCTTCGCCTGGGACATCCTGTCCCCTCAGTTCATGTACGGCTCCAAGGCCT
ACGTGAAGCACCCCGCCGACATCCCCGACTACTTGAAGCTGTCCTTCCCCGAGGGCTTCAAGTGGGAGCG
CGTGATGAACTTCGAGGACGGCGGCGTGGTGACCGTGACCCAGGACTCCTCCCTGCAGGACGGCGAGTTC
ATCTACAAGGTGAAGCTGCGCGGCACCAACTTCCCCTCCGACGGCCCCGTAATGCAGAAGAAGACCATGG
GCTGGGAGGCCTCCTCCGAGCGGATGTACCCCGAGGACGGCGCCCTGAAGGGCGAGATCAAGCAGAGGCT
GAAGCTGAAGGACGGCGGCCACTACGACGCTGAGGTCAAGACCACCTACAAGGCCAAGAAGCCCGTGCAG
CTGCCCGGCGCCTACAACGTCAACATCAAGTTGGACATCACCTCCCACAACGAGGACTACACCATCGTGG
AACAGTACGAACGCGCCGAGGGCCGCCACTCCACCGGCGGCATGGACGAGCTGTACAAGTCCGGACTCAG
ATCTCGAAGCGCGGCCGCGGGAGCAGGAGGAGCAGCTCGAGCGGCGCTGGGAGTGCAGGTGGAAACCATC
TCCCCAGGAGACGGGCGCACCTTCCCCAAGCGCGGCCAGACCTGCGTGGTGCACTACACCGGGATGCTTG
AAGATGGAAAGAAATTTGATTCCTCCCGGGACAGAAACAAGCCCTTTAAGTTTATGCTAGGCAAGCAGGA
GGTGATCCGAGGCTGGGAAGAAGGGGTTGCCCAGATGAGTGTGGGTCAGAGAGCCAAACTGACTATATCT
CCAGATTATGCCTATGGTGCCACTGGGCACCCAGGCATCATCCCACCACATGCCACTCTCGTCTTCGATG
TGGAGCTTCTAAAACTGGAAAGTGCTGGTGGTAGTGCTGGTGGTAGTGCTGGTGGTAGTGCTGGTGGTAG
TGCTGGTGGTCCGCGAGCTCAAGCTTCGAATTCTGCAATGGCGACGGCGGCCTACGAGCAGCTGAAGCTG
CATATCACACCTGAAAAATTTTATGTGGAAGCTTGTGATGATGGAGCAGATGACGTACTTACCATTGACC
GTGTGTCCACAGAGGTTACCCTTGCAGTCAAGAAAGATGTTCCTCCTTCAGCTGTCACAAGACCAATATT
TGGTATACTGGGCACAATCCATCTGGTGGCAGGTAATTATCTTATAGTCATTACCAAAAAGATAAAAGTA
GGTGAATTTTTCAGTCATGTAGTCTGGAAAGCAACAGATTTTGATGTCCTTTCTTATAAGAAGACAATGT
TGCACTTAACTGATATTCAGTTACAAGATAATAAAACCTTCCTAGCGATGCTAAACCATGTCTTGAATGT
GGATGGATTTTACTTTTCAACAACATATGATTTGACCCATACTTTGCAGCGGCTATCCAACACTAGTCCT
GAATTCCAAGAAATGAGTCTCTTGGAAAGGGCAGATCAGCGGTTTGTATGGAATGGTCATCTTCTAAGAG
AACTTTCTGCACAGCCAGAGGTTCATCGGTTTGCCCTTCCAGTGTTACATGGCTTTATTACCATGCATTC
ATGTTCTATTAATGGAAAATACTTTGATTGGATTCTCATCTCGAGGAGGAGCTGTTTCAGAGCTGGTGTG
CGCTATTATGTAAGAGGAATTGATTCGGAAGGCCATGCAGCTAACTTTGTAGAAACAGAACAAATTGTGC
ACTACAATGGGAGCAAAGCTTCGTTTGTACAGACTCGAGGATCAATACCTGTTTTCTGGTCCCAAAGACC
AAACCTCAAGTACAAACCACTGCCACAGATCAGCAAAGTAGCAAATCACATGGACGGTTTCCAAAGGCAT
TTTGATTCCCAAGTAATTATTTATGGAAAACAAGTTATAATCAATCTGATTAACCAGAAGGGCTCGGAGA
AGCCACTTGAGCAGACATTTGCAACAATGGTGTCTTCCTTGGGAAGTGGAATGATGAGATACATTGCCTT
TGACTTCCATAAGGAATGTAAAAATATGAGATGGGATCGACTAAGTATTTTATTGGATCAGGTAGCAGAA
ATGCAAGATGAATTAAGTTATTTTCTAGTGGACTCTGCTGGCCAGGTGGTGGCAAACCAGGAAGGCGTGT
TCCGAAGCAATTGCATGGATTGTCTAGATAGAACCAATGTGATCCAGAGTTTGTTAGCTCGTCGTTCACT
TCAGGCCCAACTTCAGAGACTAGGAGTTTTGCATGTGGGACAAAAGCTTGAAGAACAAGATGAATTTGAG
AAGATTTTCAAAAATGCCTGGGCTGACAACGCAAATGCTTGTGCCAAGCAATATGCGGGAACTGGTGCCT
TGAAGACTGACTTTACCAGAACTGGAAAGAGAACTCATTTGGGACTTATAATGGATGGCTGGAACTCAAT
GATACGATATTATAAGAACAACTTTTCCGATGGATTTAGACAAGATTCCATAGACTTATTTCTTGGAAAC
TATTCAGTGGATGAATTAGAATCTCATAGTCCTTTAAGTGTTCCAAGGGACTGGAAATTCCTGGCTTTGC
CTATTATCATGGTTGTTGCCTTTTCAATGTGCATTATCTGTTTGCTTATGGCTGGTGACACTTGGACAGA
AACACTGGCCTATGTGCTCTTCTGGGGAGTTGCAAGCATTGGAACATTTTTTATCATTCTTTACAATGGC
AAAGATTTTGTCGATGCTCCCAGACTGGTCCAGAAAGAAAAGATAGACTGAAGATAACTGATCATAATCA
GCCATACCACATTTGTAGAGGTTTTACTTGCTTTAAAAAACCTCCCACACCTCCCCCTGAACCTGAAACA
TAAAATGAATGCAATTGTTGTTGTTAACTTGTTTATTGCAGCTTATAATGGTTACAAATAAAGCAATAGC
ATCACAAATTTCACAAATAAAGCATTTTTTTCACTGCATTCTAGTTGTGGTTTGTCCAAACTCATCAATG
TATCTTAACGCGTAAATTGTAAGCGTTAATATTTTGTTAAAATTCGCGTTAAATTTTTGTTAAATCAGCT
CATTTTTTAACCAATAGGCCGAAATCGGCAAAATCCCTTATAAATCAAAAGAATAGACCGAGATAGGGT
[37 nt withheld, positions 3920-3956]
AAAGAACGTGGACTCCAACGTCAAAGG
[49 nt withheld, positions 3984-4032]
T
[91 nt withheld, positions 4034-4124]
G
[124 nt withheld, positions 4126-4249]
CAGGTGGCACTTTTCGGGGAAATGTGCGCGGAACCCCTATTTGTTTATTTTTCTAAATACATTCAAATAT
GTATCCGCTCATGAGACAATAACCCTGATAAATGCTTCAATAATATTGAAAAAGGAAGAGTCCTGAGGCG
GAAAGAACCAGCTGTGGAATGTGTGTCAGTTAGGGTGTGGAAAGTCCCCAGGCTCCCCAGCAGGCAGAAG
TATGCAAAGCATGCATCTCAATTAGTCAGCAACCAGGTGTGGAAAGTCCCCAGGCTCCCCAGCAGGCAGA
AGTATGCAAAGCATGCATCTCAATTAGTCAGCAACCATAGTCCCGCCCCTAACTCCGCCCATCCCGCCCC
TAACTCCGCCCAGTTCCGCCCATTCTCCGCCCCATGGCTGACTAATTTTTTTTATTTATGCAGAGGCCGA
GGCCGCCTCGGCCTCTGAGCTATTCCAGAAGTAGTGAGGAGGCTTTTTTGGAGGCCTAGGCTTTTGCAAA
GATCGATCAAGAGACAGGATGAGGATCGTTTCGCATGATTGAACAAGATGGATTGCACGCAGGTTCTCCG
GCCGCTTGGGTGGAGAGGCTATTCGGCTATGACTGGGCACAACAGACAATCGGCTGCTCTGATGCCGCCG
TGTTCCGGCTGTCAGCGCAGGGGCGCCCGGTTCTTTTTGTCAAGACCGACCTGTCCGGTGCCCTGAATGA
ACTGCAAGACGAGGCAGCGCGGCTATCGTGGCTGGCCACGACGGGCGTTCCTTGCGCAGCTGTGCTCGAC
GTTGTCACTGAAGCGGGAAGGGACTGGCTGCTATTGGGCGAAGTGCCGGGGCAGGATCTCCTGTCATCTC
ACCTTGCTCCTGCCGAGAAAGTATCCATCATGGCTGATGCAATGCGGCGGCTGCATACGCTTGATCCGGC
TACCTGCCCATTCGACCACCAAGCGAAACATCGCATCGAGCGAGCACGTACTCGGATGGAAGCCGGTCTT
GTCGATCAGGATGATCTGGACGAAGAGCATCAGGGGCTCGCGCCAGCCGAACTGTTCGCCAGGCTCAAGG
CGAGCATGCCCGACGGCGAGGATCTCGTCGTGACCCATGGCGATGCCTGCTTGCCGAATATCATGGTGGA
AAATGGCCGCTTTTCTGGATTCATCGACTGTGGCCGGCTGGGTGTGGCGGACCGCTATCAGGACATAGCG
TTGGCTACCCGTGATATTGCTGAAGAGCTTGGCGGCGAATGGGCTGACCGCTTCCTCGTGCTTTACGGTA
TCGCCGCTCCCGATTCGCAGCGCATCGCCTTCTATCGCCTTCTTGACGAGTTCTTCTGAGCGGGACTCTG
GGGTTCGAAATGACCGACCAAGCGACGCCCAACCTGCCATCACGAGATTTCGATTCCACCGCCGCCTTCT
ATGAAAGGTTGGGCTTCGGAATCGTTTTCCGGGACGCCGGCTGGATGATCCTCCAGCGCGGGGATCTCAT
GCTGGAGTTCTTCGCCCACCCTAGGGGGAGGCTAACTGAAACACGGAAGGAGACAATACCGGAAGGAACC
CGCGCTATGACGGCAATAAAAAGACAGAATAAAACGCACGGTGTTGGGTCGTTTGTTCATAAACGCGGGG
TTCGGTCCCAGGGCTGGCACTCTGTCGATACCCCACCGAGACCCCATTGGGGCCAATACGCCCGCGTTTC
TTCCTTTTCCCCACCCCACCCCCCAAGTTCGGGTGAAGGCCCAGGGCTCGCAGCCAACGTCGGGGCGGCA
GGCCCTGCCATAGCCTCAGGTTACTCATATATACTTTAGATTGATTTAAAACTTCATTTTTAATTTAAAA
GGATCTAGGTGAAGATCCTTTTTGATAATCTCATGACCAAAATCCCTTAACGTGAGTTTTCGTTCCACTG
AGCGTCAGACCCCGTAGAAAAGATCAAAGGATCTTCTTGAGATCCTTTTTTTCTGCGCGTAATCTGCTGC
TTGCAAACAAAAAAACCACCGCTACCAGCGGTGGTTTGTTTGCCGGATCAAGAGCTACCAACTCTTTTTC
CGAAGGTAACTGGCTTCAGCAGAGCGCAGATACCAAATACTGTTCTTCTAGTGTAGCCGTAGTTAGGCCA
CCACTTCAAGAACTCTGTAGCACCGCCTACATACCTCGCTCTGCTAATCCTGTTACCAGTGGCTGCTGCC
AGTGGCGATAAGTCGTGTCTTACCGGGTTGGACTCAAGACGATAGTTACCGGATAAGGCGCAGCGGTCGG
GCTGAACGGGGGGTTCGTGCACACAGCCCAGCTTGGAGCGAACGACCTACACCGAACTGAGATACCTACA
GCGTGAGCTATGAGAAAGCGCCACGCTTCCCGAAGGGAGAAAGGCGGACAGGTATCCGGTAAGCGGCAGG
GTCGGAACAGGAGAGCGCACGAGGGAGCTTCCAGGGGGAAACGCCTGGTATCTTTATAGTCCTGTCGGGT
TTCGCCACCTCTGACTTGAGCGTCGATTTTTGTGATGCTCGTCAGGGGGGCGGAGCCTATGGAAAAACGC
CAGCAACGCGGCCTTTTTACGGTTCCTGGCCTTTTGCTGGCCTTTTGCTCACATGTTCTTTCCTGCGTTA
TCCCCTGATTCTGTGGATAACCGTATTACCGCCATGCATT
Features (pLannotate 1.2.2; 17 found; start..end, strand, type, name):
     60..363     +  enhancer       CMV enhancer: human cytomegalovirus immediate early enhancer
    364..567     +  promoter       CMV promoter: human cytomegalovirus (CMV) immediate early promoter
    612..1319    +  CDS            mCherry: mCherry is a basic (constitutively fluorescent) red fluorescent protein published in 2004, derived from Discosoma sp.. It is reported to be a very rapidly-maturing monomer with low acid sensitivity.
   1320..1337    +  misc_feature   MCS (fragment): multiple cloning site
   1378..1700    +  CDS            FKBP (fragment): human FK506-binding protein FKBP12
   1764..1787    +  misc_feature   MCS (fragment): multiple cloning site
   1788..3548    +  CDS            SACM1L: SAC1_HUMAN - Also known as KIAA0851 From Homo sapiens (Human).
   3559..3643    +  CDS            large T antigen (fragment): large T antigen from SV40 (simian virus 40)
   3666..3787    +  polyA_signal   SV40 poly(A) signal: SV40 polyadenylation signal
   3821..4249    -  rep_origin     f1 ori (sequence partly withheld): f1 bacteriophage origin of replication; arrow indicates direction of (+) strand synthesis
   4276..4380    +  promoter       AmpR promoter: bla
   4382..4739    +  promoter       SV40 promoter: SV40 enhancer and early promoter
   4774..5568    +  CDS            NeoR/KanR: aminoglycoside phosphotransferase from Tn5; aph(3')-II (or nptII); confers resistance to neomycin, kanamycin, and G418 (Geneticin®)
   5589..5741    +  CDS            ble (fragment): BLE_KLEPN - Experimental evidence at protein level: Swiss-Prot protein existence level 1. Binding protein with a strong affinity to the bleomycin family of antibiotics. Binds to CL990; an antimitotic-antibiotic compound. From Klebsiella pneumoniae.
   5800..5847    +  polyA_signal   HSV TK poly(A) signal: herpes simplex virus thymidine kinase polyadenylation signal (Cole and Stacy, 1985)
   5938..5954    -  polyA_signal   bGH poly(A) signal (fragment): bovine growth hormone polyadenylation signal
   6176..6764    +  rep_origin     ori: high-copy-number ColE1/pMB1/pBR322/pUC origin of replication
