[The description below was written by a language model from this plasmid's Addgene catalogue record and pLannotate feature annotations shown in this document.]
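Description:
mCherry-FKBP-SAC1 is a mammalian expression plasmid built on the pmCherry-C1 backbone (6,879 nt in the sequenced record) that encodes a chemically recruitable form of the human phosphoinositide phosphatase SAC1 (gene SACM1L). Expression is driven by the human cytomegalovirus immediate-early enhancer and promoter and terminated by an SV40 polyadenylation signal. The open reading frame, assembled by Gibson cloning, is a three-part fusion: the monomeric red fluorescent protein mCherry at the N-terminus, followed by residues 3–108 of human FKBP12 (FKBP1A), a flexible [GGSA]4GG linker, and then SAC1. The depositor notes that the SAC1 sequence carries a Y434F substitution relative to the closest reference protein, described as a common variant that does not affect function.

The FKBP domain is one half of the standard rapamycin-induced dimerisation system, in which it binds an FRB-tagged partner anchored at a chosen location. This fits the stated purpose of "recruitable SAC1", although the record names neither the partner construct nor the target membrane. mCherry allows the fusion's localisation to be followed by fluorescence microscopy. The associated study concerns SAC1 degradation of its lipid substrate PtdIns4P in the endoplasmic reticulum.

For propagation, the plasmid carries a high-copy ColE1/pUC-type origin and an f1 phage origin. A single NeoR/KanR (Tn5 aminoglycoside phosphotransferase) cassette is placed behind tandem bacterial (bla) and SV40 early promoters with an HSV TK polyadenylation signal. It gives kanamycin resistance in E. coli and can support G418 selection in mammalian cells. The short large T antigen, ble and bGH poly(A) fragments in the annotation appear to be backbone remnants or partial matches rather than functional elements.
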