Addgene plasmid #108127: mCherry-FKBP-SAC1
Purpose: Recruitable SAC1
Depositing lab: Gerry Hammond. Depositing organization: University of Pittsburgh (University, School of Medicine, and Cancer Institute). Publication: SAC1 degrades its lipid substrate PtdIns4P in the endoplasmic reticulum to maintain a steep chemical gradient with donor membranes. Zewe JP, Wills RC, Sangappa S, Goulden BD, Hammond GR. Elife. 2018 Feb 20;7. pii: 35588. doi: 10.7554/eLife.35588. 35588 PubMed 29461204.
Backbone
  Vector backbone: pmCherry-C1
  Vector type: Mammalian Expression
Growth in bacteria
  Bacterial resistance: Kanamycin, 50 μg/mL
  Growth temperature: 37°C
  Growth strain: DH5alpha
  Copy number: High Copy
Gene/Insert
  Gene/Insert name: mCherry:FKBP1A(3-108):[GGSA]4GG:SACM1L
  Species: H. sapiens (human)
  Entrez Gene: SACM1L (a.k.a. SAC1)
  Promoter: CMV
  Cloning method: Gibson Cloning
Terms and licenses: Academic/Nonprofit Terms; Industry Terms: Not Available to Industry
Depositor comments: Note: The Sac1 insert contains a Y434F mutation compared to the closest reference sequence (NP_054735.3). The depositor has noted that this is a common point mutation that does not affect plasmid function.
How to cite: mCherry-FKBP-SAC1 was a gift from Gerry Hammond (Addgene plasmid # 108127 ; http://n2t.net/addgene:108127 ; RRID:Addgene_108127)
